Addgene plasmid #138202: pDNA3-Cerulean-FHA1-NES
Purpose: Encodes N-terminal (PAABD) fragment of FRET-based bimolecular kinase activity reporters (BimKARs); cytosol targeted.
Depositing lab: Jin Zhang. Depositing organization: Johns Hopkins University and School of Medicine. Publication: Luminescent kinase activity biosensors based on a versatile bimolecular switch. Herbst KJ, Allen MD, Zhang J. J Am Chem Soc. 2011 Apr 20;133(15):5676-9. doi: 10.1021/ja1117396. Epub 2011 Mar 25. PubMed 21438554.
Backbone
  Vector backbone: pcDNA3
  Backbone manufacturer: Invitrogen
  Backbone size w/o insert (bp): 5472
  Total vector size (bp): 6660
  Vector type: Mammalian Expression
  Selectable markers: Neomycin (select with G418)
Growth in bacteria
  Bacterial resistance: Ampicillin, 100 μg/mL
  Growth temperature: 37°C
  Growth strain: DH5alpha
  Copy number: High Copy
Gene/Insert
  Gene/Insert name: Cerulean-FHA1-NES
  Species: S. cerevisiae (budding yeast), Synthetic
  Insert size (bp): 1188
  Promoter: CMV
  Tag / fusion protein: Cerulean (N terminal on insert); Nuclear export signal (NES) (C terminal on insert); 6xHIS - T7 tag (gene 10 leader) - Xpress (TM) tag (N terminal on backbone)
  Cloning method: Restriction Enzyme; 5′ cloning site BamHI (not destroyed); 3′ cloning site XbaI (not destroyed)
  Sequencing primers: 5′ CMV forward; 3′ BGH reverse
Terms and licenses: Academic/Nonprofit Terms; Industry Terms: Not Available to Industry
How to cite: pDNA3-Cerulean-FHA1-NES was a gift from Jin Zhang (Addgene plasmid # 138202 ; http://n2t.net/addgene:138202 ; RRID:Addgene_138202)
