[The description below was written by a language model from this plasmid's Addgene catalogue record and pLannotate feature annotations shown in this document.]
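Description:
pDNA3-Cerulean-FHA1-NES is a mammalian expression plasmid built on the pcDNA3 backbone, about 6.7 kb in total with an insert of roughly 1.2 kb. It is maintained in E. coli through a high-copy ColE1/pUC-type origin and an ampicillin resistance gene (β-lactamase with its own promoter), and it also carries an f1 origin. For selection in mammalian cells, an SV40 early promoter drives a neomycin phosphotransferase gene terminated by an SV40 polyadenylation signal, allowing G418 selection of stable transfectants.

The expression cassette uses the human CMV immediate-early enhancer and promoter and ends with the bovine growth hormone polyadenylation signal. T7 and SP6 phage promoters flank the cloning region. The open reading frame begins with a backbone-derived leader comprising a 6xHis tag, the T7 gene 10 leader tag and the Xpress epitope, which includes an enterokinase site. This is followed by the cyan fluorescent protein Cerulean, a fragment of the budding yeast checkpoint kinase Rad53 corresponding to its FHA1 domain, and a C-terminal nuclear export signal annotated as derived from HIV Rev. The insert was cloned between BamHI and XbaI sites, both retained.

FHA1 serves here as the phosphoamino acid binding domain (PAABD), and the construct encodes the N-terminal half of a FRET-based bimolecular kinase activity reporter (BimKAR). In general, such a design pairs this fragment with a separately expressed partner carrying a kinase substrate and a complementary fluorophore, so that phosphorylation-driven binding yields a FRET signal; the partner is not described in this record. The export signal restricts the fragment to the cytosol, so the reporter reads out kinase activity in that compartment in living cells.
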