Features (pLannotate 1.2.2; 26 found; start..end, strand, type, name):
     28..80      -  misc_feature   bom (fragment): basis of mobility region from pBR322
    235..614     +  enhancer       CMV enhancer: human cytomegalovirus immediate early enhancer
    615..818     +  promoter       CMV promoter: human cytomegalovirus (CMV) immediate early promoter
    814..847     +  LTR            5' LTR (truncated) (fragment): truncated 5' long terminal repeat (LTR) from HIV-1
    863..881     +  promoter       T7 promoter: promoter for bacteriophage T7 RNA polymerase
    922..942     +  CDS            capTEV™ (fragment): composite tag for in vivo biotinylation, TEV protease cleavage, and 6xHis tagging
    943..975     +  CDS            T7 tag (gene 10 leader): leader peptide from bacteriophage T7 gene 10 promotes efficient translation in E. coli
    979..1002    +  CDS            Xpress™ tag: Xpress™ epitope tag, including an enterokinase recognition and cleavage site
   1009..1725    +  CDS            Cerulean: Cerulean is a basic (constitutively fluorescent) cyan fluorescent protein published in 2004, derived from Aequorea victoria. It has low acid sensitivity.
   1735..2157    +  CDS            RAD53 (fragment): RAD53_YEAST - Also known as MEC2, SAD1, SPK1. Experimental evidence at protein level: Swiss-Prot protein existence level 1. Controls S-phase checkpoint as well as G1 and G2 DNA damage checkpoints. Phosphorylates proteins on serine, threonine, and tyrosine. Prevents entry into anaphase and mitotic exit after DNA damage via regulation of the Polo kinase CDC5. Seems to be involved in the phosphorylation of RPH1. From Saccharomyces cerevisiae (strain ATCC 204508 / S288c) (Baker's yeast).
   2167..2193    +  CDS            NES: nuclear export signal from the HIV Rev protein (Fischer et al., 1995)
   2212..2230    -  promoter       SP6 promoter: promoter for bacteriophage SP6 RNA polymerase
   2256..2480    +  polyA_signal   bGH poly(A) signal: bovine growth hormone polyadenylation signal
   2484..2505    +  promoter       SV40 promoter (fragment): SV40 enhancer and early promoter
   2526..2954    +  rep_origin     f1 ori (sequence partly withheld): f1 bacteriophage origin of replication; arrow indicates direction of (+) strand synthesis
   2968..3297    +  promoter       SV40 promoter: SV40 enhancer and early promoter
   3364..4155    +  CDS            neo: KKA2_KLEPN - Also known as kan, nptII. Experimental evidence at protein level: Swiss-Prot protein existence level 1. Resistance to kanamycin, neomycin, paromomycin, ribostamycin, butirosin and gentamicin B. From Klebsiella pneumoniae.
   4179..4337    +  CDS            ble (fragment): BLE_KLEPN - Experimental evidence at protein level: Swiss-Prot protein existence level 1. Binding protein with a strong affinity to the bleomycin family of antibiotics. Binds to CL990; an antimitotic-antibiotic compound. From Klebsiella pneumoniae.
   4332..4453    +  polyA_signal   SV40 poly(A) signal: SV40 polyadenylation signal
   4526..4542    -  protein_bind   lac operator: The lac repressor binds to the lac operator to inhibit transcription in E. coli. This inhibition can be relieved by adding lactose or isopropyl-β-D-thiogalactopyranoside (IPTG). lac repressor encoded by lacI
   4550..4580    -  promoter       lac promoter: promoter for the E. coli lac operon
   4595..4616    -  protein_bind   CAP binding site: CAP binding activates transcription in the presence of cAMP. E. coli catabolite activator protein
   4629..4721    -  CDS            lacI (fragment): lac repressor; lacI; The lac repressor binds to the lac operator to inhibit transcription in E. coli. This inhibition can be relieved by adding lactose or isopropyl-β-D-thiogalactopyranoside (IPTG).
   4904..5492    -  rep_origin     ori: high-copy-number ColE1/pMB1/pBR322/pUC origin of replication
   5663..6523    -  CDS            AmpR: β-lactamase; bla; confers resistance to ampicillin, carbenicillin, and related antibiotics
   6524..6628    -  promoter       AmpR promoter: bla
>Addgene plasmid #138202 | pDNA3-Cerulean-FHA1-NES | addgene full sequence | sequence record 307221 | Addgene NGS Result
GACGGATCGGGAGATCTCCCGATCCCCTATGGTGCACTCTCAGTACAATCTGCTCTGATGCCGCATAGTT
AAGCCAGTATCTGCTCCCTGCTTGTGTGTTGGAGGTCGCTGAGTAGTGCGCGAGCAAAATTTAAGCTACA
ACAAGGCAAGGCTTGACCGACAATTGCATGAAGAATCTGCTTAGGGTTAGGCGTTTTGCGCTGCTTCGCG
ATGTACGGGCCAGATATACGCGTTGACATTGATTATTGACTAGTTATTAATAGTAATCAATTACGGGGTC
ATTAGTTCATAGCCCATATATGGAGTTCCGCGTTACATAACTTACGGTAAATGGCCCGCCTGGCTGACCG
CCCAACGACCCCCGCCCATTGACGTCAATAATGACGTATGTTCCCATAGTAACGCCAATAGGGACTTTCC
ATTGACGTCAATGGGTGGAGTATTTACGGTAAACTGCCCACTTGGCAGTACATCAAGTGTATCATATGCC
AAGTACGCCCCCTATTGACGTCAATGACGGTAAATGGCCCGCCTGGCATTATGCCCAGTACATGACCTTA
TGGGACTTTCCTACTTGGCAGTACATCTACGTATTAGTCATCGCTATTACCATGGTGATGCGGTTTTGGC
AGTACATCAATGGGCGTGGATAGCGGTTTGACTCACGGGGATTTCCAAGTCTCCACCCCATTGACGTCAA
TGGGAGTTTGTTTTGGCACCAAAATCAACGGGACTTTCCAAAATGTCGTAACAACTCCGCCCCATTGACG
CAAATGGGCGGTAGGCGTGTACGGTGGGAGGTCTATATAAGCAGAGCTCTCTGGCTAACTAGAGAACCCA
CTGCTTACTGGCTTATCGAAATTAATACGACTCACTATAGGGAGACCCAAGCTTGCGGCCGCCACCATGG
TGCGGGGTTCTCATCATCATCATCATCATGGTATGGCTAGCATGACTGGTGGACAGCAAATGGGTCGGGA
TCTGTACGACGATGACGATAAGGATCCCATGGTGAGCAAGGGCGAGGAGCTGTTCACCGGGGTGGTGCCC
ATCCTGGTCGAGCTGGACGGCGACGTAAACGGCCACAGGTTCAGCGTGTCCGGCGAGGGCGAGGGCGATG
CCACCTACGGCAAGCTGACCCTGAAGTTCATCTGCACCACCGGCAAGCTGCCCGTGCCCTGGCCCACCCT
CGTGACCACCCTGACCTGGGGCGTGCAGTGCTTCGCCCGCTACCCCGACCACATGAAGCAGCACGACTTC
TTCAAGTCCGCCATGCCCGAAGGCTACGTCCAGGAGCGTACCATCTTCTTCAAGGACGACGGCAACTACA
AGACCCGCGCCGAGGTGAAGTTCGAGGGCGACACCCTGGTGAACCGCATCGAGCTGAAGGGCATCGACTT
CAAGGAGGACGGCAACATCCTGGGGCATAAGCTGGAGTACAACGCCATCAGTGACAACGTCTATATCACC
GCCGACAAGCAGAAGAACGGCATCAAGGCCCACTTCAAGATCCGCCACAACATCGAGGACGGCAGCGTGC
AGCTCGCCGACCACTACCAGCAGAACACCCCCATCGGCGACGGCCCCGTGCTGCTGCCCGACAACCACTA
CCTGAGCACCCAGTCCGCCCTGAGCAAAGACCCCAACGAGAAGCGCGATCACATGGTCCTGCTGGAGTTC
GTGACCGCCGCCGGGATCACTCTCGGCATGGACGAGCTGTACAAGCGCATGCATAAGTTTTCTCAAGAAC
AGATCGGCGAAAACATTGTGTGCAGGGTCATTTGTACCACGGGTCAAATTCCCATCCGAGATTTGTCAGC
TGATATTTCACAAGTGCTTAAGGAAAAACGATCCATAAAGAAAGTTTGGACATTTGGTAGAAACCCAGCC
TGTGACTATCATTTAGGAAACATTTCAAGACTGTCAAATAAGCATTTCCAAATACTACTAGGAGAAGACG
GTAACCTTTTATTGAATGACATTTCCACTAATGGGACCTGGTTAAATGGGCAAAAAGTCGAGAAGAACAG
CAATCAGTTACTGTCTCAAGGTGATGAAATAACCGTTGGTGTAGGCGTGGAATCAGATATTTTATCTCTG
GTCATTTTCATAAACGACAAATTTAAGCAGTGCCTCGAGCAGAACAAAGTTGATCGCTCTGAATTCCTGC
CCCCCCTGGAGCGCCTGACCCTGTAATCTAGAGGGCCCTATTCTATAGTGTCACCTAAATGCTAGAGCTC
GCTGATCAGCCTCGACTGTGCCTTCTAGTTGCCAGCCATCTGTTGTTTGCCCCTCCCCCGTGCCTTCCTT
GACCCTGGAAGGTGCCACTCCCACTGTCCTTTCCTAATAAAATGAGGAAATTGCATCGCATTGTCTGAGT
AGGTGTCATTCTATTCTGGGGGGTGGGGTGGGGCAGGACAGCAAGGGGGAGGATTGGGAAGACAATAGCA
GGCATGCTGGGGATGCGGTGGGCTCTATGGCTTCTGAGGCGGAAAGAACCAGCTGGGGCTCTAGGGGGTA
TCCCC
[124 nt withheld, positions 2526-2649]
C
[91 nt withheld, positions 2651-2741]
A
[49 nt withheld, positions 2743-2791]
CCTTTGACGTTGGAGTCCACGTTCTTT
[37 nt withheld, positions 2819-2855]
ACCCTATCTCGGTCTATTCTTTTGATTTATAAGGGATTTTGCCGATTTCGGCCTATTGGTTAAAAAATGA
GCTGATTTAACAAAAATTTAACGCGAATTAATTCTGTGGAATGTGTGTCAGTTAGGGTGTGGAAAGTCCC
CAGGCTCCCCAGCAGGCAGAAGTATGCAAAGCATGCATCTCAATTAGTCAGCAACCAGGTGTGGAAAGTC
CCCAGGCTCCCCAGCAGGCAGAAGTATGCAAAGCATGCATCTCAATTAGTCAGCAACCATAGTCCCGCCC
CTAACTCCGCCCATCCCGCCCCTAACTCCGCCCAGTTCCGCCCATTCTCCGCCCCATGGCTGACTAATTT
TTTTTATTTATGCAGAGGCCGAGGCCGCCTCTGCCTCTGAGCTATTCCAGAAGTAGTGAGGAGGCTTTTT
TGGAGGCCTAGGCTTTTGCAAAAAGCTCCCGGGAGCTTGTATATCCATTTTCGGATCTGATCAAGAGACA
GGATGAGGATCGTTTCGCATGATTGAACAAGATGGATTGCACGCAGGTTCTCCGGCCGCTTGGGTGGAGA
GGCTATTCGGCTATGACTGGGCACAACAGACAATCGGCTGCTCTGATGCCGCCGTGTTCCGGCTGTCAGC
GCAGGGGCGCCCGGTTCTTTTTGTCAAGACCGACCTGTCCGGTGCCCTGAATGAACTGCAGGACGAGGCA
GCGCGGCTATCGTGGCTGGCCACGACGGGCGTTCCTTGCGCAGCTGTGCTCGACGTTGTCACTGAAGCGG
GAAGGGACTGGCTGCTATTGGGCGAAGTGCCGGGGCAGGATCTCCTGTCATCTCACCTTGCTCCTGCCGA
GAAAGTATCCATCATGGCTGATGCAATGCGGCGGCTGCATACGCTTGATCCGGCTACCTGCCCATTCGAC
CACCAAGCGAAACATCGCATCGAGCGAGCACGTACTCGGATGGAAGCCGGTCTTGTCGATCAGGATGATC
TGGACGAAGAGCATCAGGGGCTCGCGCCAGCCGAACTGTTCGCCAGGCTCAAGGCGCGCATGCCCGACGG
CGAGGATCTCGTCGTGACCCATGGCGATGCCTGCTTGCCGAATATCATGGTGGAAAATGGCCGCTTTTCT
GGATTCATCGACTGTGGCCGGCTGGGTGTGGCGGACCGCTATCAGGACATAGCGTTGGCTACCCGTGATA
TTGCTGAAGAGCTTGGCGGCGAATGGGCTGACCGCTTCCTCGTGCTTTACGGTATCGCCGCTCCCGATTC
GCAGCGCATCGCCTTCTATCGCCTTCTTGACGAGTTCTTCTGAGCGGGACTCTGGGGTTCGAAATGACCG
ACCAAGCGACGCCCAACCTGCCATCACGAGATTTCGATTCCACCGCCGCCTTCTATGAAAGGTTGGGCTT
CGGAATCGTTTTCCGGGACGCCGGCTGGATGATCCTCCAGCGCGGGGATCTCATGCTGGAGTTCTTCGCC
CACCCCAACTTGTTTATTGCAGCTTATAATGGTTACAAATAAAGCAATAGCATCACAAATTTCACAAATA
AAGCATTTTTTTCACTGCATTCTAGTTGTGGTTTGTCCAAACTCATCAATGTATCTTATCATGTCTGTAT
ACCGTCGACCTCTAGCTAGAGCTTGGCGTAATCATGGTCATAGCTGTTTCCTGTGTGAAATTGTTATCCG
CTCACAATTCCACACAACATACGAGCCGGAAGCATAAAGTGTAAAGCCTGGGGTGCCTAATGAGTGAGCT
AACTCACATTAATTGCGTTGCGCTCACTGCCCGCTTTCCAGTCGGGAAACCTGTCGTGCCAGCTGCATTA
ATGAATCGGCCAACGCGCGGGGAGAGGCGGTTTGCGTATTGGGCGCTCTTCCGCTTCCTCGCTCACTGAC
TCGCTGCGCTCGGTCGTTCGGCTGCGGCGAGCGGTATCAGCTCACTCAAAGGCGGTAATACGGTTATCCA
CAGAATCAGGGGATAACGCAGGAAAGAACATGTGAGCAAAAGGCCAGCAAAAGGCCAGGAACCGTAAAAA
GGCCGCGTTGCTGGCGTTTTTCCATAGGCTCCGCCCCCCTGACGAGCATCACAAAAATCGACGCTCAAGT
CAGAGGTGGCGAAACCCGACAGGACTATAAAGATACCAGGCGTTTCCCCCTGGAAGCTCCCTCGTGCGCT
CTCCTGTTCCGACCCTGCCGCTTACCGGATACCTGTCCGCCTTTCTCCCTTCGGGAAGCGTGGCGCTTTC
TCATAGCTCACGCTGTAGGTATCTCAGTTCGGTGTAGGTCGTTCGCTCCAAGCTGGGCTGTGTGCACGAA
CCCCCCGTTCAGCCCGACCGCTGCGCCTTATCCGGTAACTATCGTCTTGAGTCCAACCCGGTAAGACACG
ACTTATCGCCACTGGCAGCAGCCACTGGTAACAGGATTAGCAGAGCGAGGTATGTAGGCGGTGCTACAGA
GTTCTTGAAGTGGTGGCCTAACTACGGCTACACTAGAAGAACAGTATTTGGTATCTGCGCTCTGCTGAAG
CCAGTTACCTTCGGAAAAAGAGTTGGTAGCTCTTGATCCGGCAAACAAACCACCGCTGGTAGCGGTGGTT
TTTTTGTTTGCAAGCAGCAGATTACGCGCAGAAAAAAAGGATCTCAAGAAGATCCTTTGATCTTTTCTAC
GGGGTCTGACGCTCAGTGGAACGAAAACTCACGTTAAGGGATTTTGGTCATGAGATTATCAAAAAGGATC
TTCACCTAGATCCTTTTAAATTAAAAATGAAGTTTTAAATCAATCTAAAGTATATATGAGTAAACTTGGT
CTGACAGTTACCAATGCTTAATCAGTGAGGCACCTATCTCAGCGATCTGTCTATTTCGTTCATCCATAGT
TGCCTGACTCCCCGTCGTGTAGATAACTACGATACGGGAGGGCTTACCATCTGGCCCCAGTGCTGCAATG
ATACCGCGAGACCCACGCTCACCGGCTCCAGATTTATCAGCAATAAACCAGCCAGCCGGAAGGGCCGAGC
GCAGAAGTGGTCCTGCAACTTTATCCGCCTCCATCCAGTCTATTAATTGTTGCCGGGAAGCTAGAGTAAG
TAGTTCGCCAGTTAATAGTTTGCGCAACGTTGTTGCCATTGCTACAGGCATCGTGGTGTCACGCTCGTCG
TTTGGTATGGCTTCATTCAGCTCCGGTTCCCAACGATCAAGGCGAGTTACATGATCCCCCATGTTGTGCA
AAAAAGCGGTTAGCTCCTTCGGTCCTCCGATCGTTGTCAGAAGTAAGTTGGCCGCAGTGTTATCACTCAT
GGTTATGGCAGCACTGCATAATTCTCTTACTGTCATGCCATCCGTAAGATGCTTTTCTGTGACTGGTGAG
TACTCAACCAAGTCATTCTGAGAATAGTGTATGCGGCGACCGAGTTGCTCTTGCCCGGCGTCAATACGGG
ATAATACCGCGCCACATAGCAGAACTTTAAAAGTGCTCATCATTGGAAAACGTTCTTCGGGGCGAAAACT
CTCAAGGATCTTACCGCTGTTGAGATCCAGTTCGATGTAACCCACTCGTGCACCCAACTGATCTTCAGCA
TCTTTTACTTTCACCAGCGTTTCTGGGTGAGCAAAAACAGGAAGGCAAAATGCCGCAAAAAAGGGAATAA
GGGCGACACGGAAATGTTGAATACTCATACTCTTCCTTTTTCAATATTATTGAAGCATTTATCAGGGTTA
TTGTCTCATGAGCGGATACATATTTGAATGTATTTAGAAAAATAAACAAATAGGGGTTCCGCGCACATTT
CCCCGAAAAGTGCCACCTGACGTC
